Addgene plasmid #60308: pGL4.23 C3_28
Purpose: This plasmid contains a human pancreatic islet active enhancer, a minimal promoter and a luc2 gene.
Depositing lab: Jorge Ferrer. Depositing organization: Imperial College London. Publication: Pancreatic islet enhancer clusters enriched in type 2 diabetes risk-associated variants. Pasquali L, Gaulton KJ, Rodriguez-Segui SA, Mularoni L, Miguel-Escalada I, Akerman I, Tena JJ, Moran I, Gomez-Marin C, van de Bunt M, Ponsa-Cobas J, Castro N, Nammo T, Cebola I, Garcia-Hurtado J, Maestro MA, Pattou F, Piemonti L, Berney T, Gloyn AL, Ravassard P, Gomez-Skarmeta JL, Muller F, McCarthy MI, Ferrer J. Nat Genet. 2014 Feb;46(2):136-43. doi: 10.1038/ng.2870. Epub 2014 Jan 12. PubMed 24413736.
Backbone
  Vector backbone: pGL4.23-GW
  Backbone manufacturer: Ferrer Lab
  Backbone size w/o insert (bp): 4283
  Vector type: Mammalian Expression, Luciferase
Growth in bacteria
  Bacterial resistance: Ampicillin, 100 μg/mL
  Growth temperature: 37°C
  Growth strain: DH5alpha
  Copy number: Unknown
Gene/Insert
  Gene/Insert name: CRY2 enhancer (alt name: CRY2)
  Species: H. sapiens (human)
  Entrez Gene: CRY2 (a.k.a. HCRY2, PHLL2)
  Tag / fusion protein: Luciferase (C terminal on backbone)
  Cloning method: Gateway Cloning
  Sequencing primers: 5′ RVprimer3 (Promega): CTAGCAAAATAGGCTGTCCC
Terms and licenses: Academic/Nonprofit Terms; Industry Terms: Not Available to Industry
Depositor comments: chromosome : chr11; start: 45836041 end: 45836866 (genomic position corresponds to the version of the human genome hg18) Fw primer used for cloning: CACCCTGTGCATGGCTAGGACATT Rv primer used for cloning: TCCCCATTCCTGTGGGGAGAG
How to cite: pGL4.23 C3_28 was a gift from Jorge Ferrer (Addgene plasmid # 60308 ; http://n2t.net/addgene:60308 ; RRID:Addgene_60308)
