[The description below was written by a language model from this plasmid's Addgene catalogue record.]
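Description:
pGL4.23 C3_28 is a mammalian luciferase reporter plasmid built on pGL4.23-GW, a Gateway-adapted version of the pGL4.23 reporter backbone (4283 bp without insert). It is propagated in E. coli under ampicillin selection. The record does not state the copy number or describe the origin of replication, and no feature table is provided, so the exact arrangement of elements can only be inferred from the catalogue fields.

The insert is a human genomic fragment annotated as a CRY2 enhancer, one of the active pancreatic islet enhancers characterised by the depositing laboratory. It corresponds to a region of chromosome 11 of roughly 0.8 kb (coordinates given in the hg18 assembly) and was amplified from genomic DNA and introduced by Gateway recombination. In the plasmid the enhancer is combined with a minimal promoter and the luc2 gene, a firefly luciferase coding sequence optimised for mammalian expression. A minimal promoter supports only low basal transcription on its own, so luciferase output after transfection reflects how strongly the cloned fragment boosts transcription in a given cell type. The "C-terminal luciferase tag" listed in the record refers to this backbone reporter rather than to a protein fusion, since the insert is a non-coding regulatory sequence.

The construct is suited to transient transfection enhancer assays, for example testing whether this CRY2-associated element is active in islet or beta-cell-derived lines compared with other cell types. This fits the associated study of islet enhancer clusters and type 2 diabetes risk variants.
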