>Addgene plasmid #60308 | pGL4.23 C3_28 | addgene partial sequence | sequence record 98009 | RVprimer3 5'-CTAGCAAAATAGGCTGTCCC-3'
TTTCTCTGGCCTAACTGGCCGGTACCTGAGCTCCCGTCGACGAATTCTGCAGATATCACAAGTTTGTACA
AAAAAGCAGGCTCCGCGGCCGCCCCCTTCACCCTGTGCATGGCTAGGACATTTGCCCCTGTGGTTCAGAG
CTTTCAGAGACTATGACCAGAGACTTTGGAGAATGTGTTTTTCTTCTTGCAAGTTGCATGCTCTAGGGCT
TTCTGTGGGTTGACTGTACAACCATTCACTGGGCCAGCTTGCTATGAGATCTAGAAATTCCTACCAGAAA
TGACTAAAGGCTTAGGAAAGAACTTCCTCCTTTTCAACATGTAGCCCCTCTGGTCAGTTTCCTCTGACCT
CCAGACTAAGGATCGCTTCCCCTTTCCTGACTCTCTCAGGGCTGGAACCTATTAGCTCTGTTTGCTATTG
GCCTCAGGAGTGTTGCTGTGGAAACAATTAAGACACTTCACATAGCACAACTCTGCCAAGAAAACTAGGC
CACAAGTCTGCAGGGCTGTGAGGAGCTCTGGGAAAAGCTTGCTGAGCAGGCAGAAGGCTGTGGTCCTGTC
CCACCTGTGAGTCAGTGCCACTCTCTGGGACTGGGGGTTTCCCAGGAGCGTTGTATTTATGGCCTCCTGC
TGCATTCTCCTACCTCAAGGACACAGCAAGTGCACAAGGCTGCCTACCTCTCTCCCAACTCCACTGTTGC
TGTGCTGTTGGCTTCGCCACACTGCCTGCCCTCCTCAAACTTTCTGAACCTCAGC
