>Addgene plasmid #60308 | pGL4.23 C3_28 | addgene partial sequence | sequence record 98072 | ColEterm 5'-agctgataccgctcgccgcagccgaacg-3'
AGTTGCATGATAAAGAAGACAGTCATAAGTGCGGCGACGATAGTCATGCCCCGCGCCCACCGGAAGGAGC
TGACTGGGTTGAAGGCTCTCAAGGGCATCGGTCGACGGATCCTTATCGATTTTACCACATTTGTAGAGGT
TTTACTTGCTTTAAAAAACCTCCCACACCTCCCCCTGAACCTGAAACATAAAATGAATGCAATTGTTGTT
GTTAACTTGTTTATTGCAGCTTATAATGGTTACAAATAAAGCAATAGCATCACAAATTTCACAAATAAAG
CATTTTTTTCACTGCATTCTAGTTGTGGTTTGTCCAAACTCATCAATGTATCTTATCATGTCTGCTCGAA
GCGGCCGGCCGCCCCGACTCTAGAATTATTACACGGCGATCTTGCCGCCCTTCTTGGCCTTAATGAGAAT
CTCGCGGATCTTGCGGGCGTCCAACTTGCCGGTCAGTCCTTTAGGCACCTCGTCCACGAACACAACACCA
CCGCGCAGCTTCTTGGCGGTTGTAACCTGGCTGGCCAC
